Addgene plasmid #73533: pX458-sgRNA_Ago1_1
Purpose: Expresses SpCas9, GFP, and sgRNA targeting Ago1
Depositing lab: Constance Ciaudo. Publication: Argonaute 2 Is Required for Extra-embryonic Endoderm Differentiation of Mouse Embryonic Stem Cells. Ngondo RP, Cirera-Salinas D, Yu J, Wischnewski H, Bodak M, Vandormael-Pournin S, Geiselmann A, Wettstein R, Luitz J, Cohen-Tannoudji M, Ciaudo C. Stem Cell Reports. 2018 Jan 24. pii: S2213-6711(17)30571-4. doi: 10.1016/j.stemcr.2017.12.023. PubMed 29396181.
Backbone
  Vector backbone: pSpCas9(BB)-2A-GFP (PX458)
  Backbone manufacturer: Feng Zhang (Addgene plasmid # 48138)
  Backbone size w/o insert (bp): 9300
  Vector type: Mammalian Expression, CRISPR
Growth in bacteria
  Bacterial resistance: Ampicillin, 100 μg/mL
  Growth temperature: 37°C
  Growth strain: DH5alpha
  Copy number: High Copy
Gene/Insert
  Gene/Insert name: AGO1
  gRNA/shRNA sequence: AGTGCGCAGGCGCGACCGAT
  Species: M. musculus (mouse)
  Insert size (bp): 20
  Promoter: hU6
  Cloning method: Restriction Enzyme; 5′ cloning site BbsI (destroyed during cloning); 3′ cloning site BbsI (destroyed during cloning)
  Sequencing primers: 5′ TTTATGGCGAGGCGGCGG
Terms and licenses: Academic/Nonprofit Terms; Industry Terms: Not Available to Industry
How to cite: pX458-sgRNA_Ago1_1 was a gift from Constance Ciaudo (Addgene plasmid # 73533 ; http://n2t.net/addgene:73533 ; RRID:Addgene_73533)
