[The description below was written by a language model from this plasmid's Addgene catalogue record and pLannotate feature annotations shown in this document.]
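Description:
pX458-sgRNA_Ago1_1 is an all-in-one mammalian CRISPR expression plasmid built on the pSpCas9(BB)-2A-GFP (PX458) backbone, carrying a single guide RNA directed against mouse Ago1 (Argonaute 1). It is propagated in E. coli as a high-copy plasmid through a ColE1/pUC-type origin and selected with ampicillin via the β-lactamase gene. An M13/f1-type phage origin and a single annotated AAV2 inverted terminal repeat are also present as backbone remnants. With only one ITR annotated, nothing in the record indicates use as an AAV packaging vector; the plasmid is intended for direct delivery into mammalian cells.

The 20-nt Ago1 spacer was inserted between the BbsI sites of the backbone (both destroyed during cloning), placing it directly downstream of the human U6 RNA polymerase III promoter and upstream of the Streptococcus pyogenes gRNA scaffold, so that a complete sgRNA is transcribed. A second, Pol II cassette uses a CMV enhancer, chicken β-actin promoter and hybrid intron to drive S. pyogenes Cas9. The annotation tool splits Cas9 into contiguous N- and C-terminal portions, which together make up the full-length coding sequence. Cas9 is followed by a nucleoplasmin nuclear localization signal and then EGFP, with a bGH polyadenylation signal terminating the transcript. As the backbone name indicates, a 2A peptide links Cas9 and EGFP, although it is not separately annotated, so the two are produced as separate proteins from one transcript. GFP fluorescence therefore marks transfected, Cas9-expressing cells and allows their enrichment by sorting. The plasmid is suited to disrupting Ago1 in mouse cells, and the associated publication concerns Argonaute function in mouse embryonic stem cell differentiation.
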