Features (pLannotate 1.2.2; 19 found; start..end, strand, type, name):
      1..241     +  promoter       U6 promoter: RNA polymerase III promoter for human U6 snRNA
    271..346     +  misc_RNA       gRNA scaffold: guide RNA scaffold for the Streptococcus pyogenes CRISPR/Cas9 system
    353..396     +  misc_RNA       gRNA scaffold (fragment): guide RNA scaffold for the Streptococcus pyogenes CRISPR/Cas9 system
    443..728     +  enhancer       CMV enhancer: human cytomegalovirus immediate early enhancer; contains an 18-bp deletion relative to the standard CMV enhancer
    730..1007    +  promoter       chicken β-actin promoter: No description available
   1008..1236    +  intron         hybrid intron: hybrid between chicken β-actin (CBA) and minute virus of mice (MMV) introns (Gray et al., 2011)
   1374..2975    +  CDS            Cas9(N): N-terminal portion of Streptococcus pyogenes Cas9 (Zetsche et al., 2015)
   2976..5474    +  CDS            Cas9(C): C-terminal portion of Streptococcus pyogenes Cas9 (Zetsche et al., 2015)
   5475..5522    +  CDS            nucleoplasmin NLS: bipartite nuclear localization signal from nucleoplasmin
   5592..6305    +  CDS            EGFP: EGFP is a basic (constitutively fluorescent) green fluorescent protein published in 1996, derived from Aequorea victoria. It is reported to be a rapidly-maturing weak dimer with moderate acid sensitivity.
   6339..6450    +  polyA_signal   bGH poly(A) signal: bovine growth hormone polyadenylation signal
   6555..6695    +  repeat_region  AAV2 ITR: inverted terminal repeat of adeno-associated virus serotype 2 inverted
   6700..6751    -  misc_feature   bom (fragment): basis of mobility region from pBR322
   6770..7150    +  rep_origin     M13 ori (sequence partly withheld): M13 bacteriophage origin of replication; arrow indicates direction of (+) strand synthesis
   7226..7275    -  misc_feature   bom (fragment): basis of mobility region from pBR322
   7377..7412    -  CDS            rop (fragment): Rop protein, which maintains plasmids at low copy number; rop
   7507..7611    +  promoter       AmpR promoter: bla
   7612..8472    +  CDS            AmpR: β-lactamase; bla; confers resistance to ampicillin, carbenicillin, and related antibiotics
   8643..9231    +  rep_origin     ori: high-copy-number ColE1/pMB1/pBR322/pUC origin of replication
>Addgene plasmid #73533 | pX458-sgRNA_Ago1_1 | addgene full sequence | sequence record 139775 | Addgene assembled full sequence
GAGGGCCTATTTCCCATGATTCCTTCATATTTGCATATACGATACAAGGCTGTTAGAGAGATAATTGGAA
TTAATTTGACTGTAAACACAAAGATATTAGTACAAAATACGTGACGTAGAAAGTAATAATTTCTTGGGTA
GTTTGCAGTTTTAAAATTATGTTTTAAAATGGACTATCATATGCTTACCGTAACTTGAAAGTATTTCGAT
TTCTTGGCTTTATATATCTTGTGGAAAGGACGAAACACCGAGTGCGCAGGCGCGACCGATGTTTTAGAGC
TAGAAATAGCAAGTTAAAATAAGGCTAGTCCGTTATCAACTTGAAAAAGTGGCACCGAGTCGGTGCTTTT
TTGTTTTAGAGCTAGAAATAGCAAGTTAAAATAAGGCTAGTCCGTTTTTAGCGCGTGCGCCAATTCTGCA
GACAAATGGCTCTAGAGGTACCCGTTACATAACTTACGGTAAATGGCCCGCCTGGCTGACCGCCCAACGA
CCCCCGCCCATTGACGTCAATAGTAACGCCAATAGGGACTTTCCATTGACGTCAATGGGTGGAGTATTTA
CGGTAAACTGCCCACTTGGCAGTACATCAAGTGTATCATATGCCAAGTACGCCCCCTATTGACGTCAATG
ACGGTAAATGGCCCGCCTGGCATTGTGCCCAGTACATGACCTTATGGGACTTTCCTACTTGGCAGTACAT
CTACGTATTAGTCATCGCTATTACCATGGTCGAGGTGAGCCCCACGTTCTGCTTCACTCTCCCCATCTCC
CCCCCCTCCCCACCCCCAATTTTGTATTTATTTATTTTTTAATTATTTTGTGCAGCGATGGGGGCGGGGG
GGGGGGGGGGGCGCGCGCCAGGCGGGGCGGGGCGGGGCGAGGGGCGGGGCGGGGCGAGGCGGAGAGGTGC
GGCGGCAGCCAATCAGAGCGGCGCGCTCCGAAAGTTTCCTTTTATGGCGAGGCGGCGGCGGCGGCGGCCC
TATAAAAAGCGAAGCGCGCGGCGGGCGGGAGTCGCTGCGACGCTGCCTTCGCCCCGTGCCCCGCTCCGCC
GCCGCCTCGCGCCGCCCGCCCCGGCTCTGACTGACCGCGTTACTCCCACAGGTGAGCGGGCGGGACGGCC
CTTCTCCTCCGGGCTGTAATTAGCTGAGCAAGAGGTAAGGGTTTAAGGGATGGTTGGTTGGTGGGGTATT
AATGTTTAATTACCTGGAGCACCTGCCTGAAATCACTTTTTTTCAGGTTGGACCGGTGCCACCATGGACT
ATAAGGACCACGACGGAGACTACAAGGATCATGATATTGATTACAAAGACGATGACGATAAGATGGCCCC
AAAGAAGAAGCGGAAGGTCGGTATCCACGGAGTCCCAGCAGCCGACAAGAAGTACAGCATCGGCCTGGAC
ATCGGCACCAACTCTGTGGGCTGGGCCGTGATCACCGACGAGTACAAGGTGCCCAGCAAGAAATTCAAGG
TGCTGGGCAACACCGACCGGCACAGCATCAAGAAGAACCTGATCGGAGCCCTGCTGTTCGACAGCGGCGA
AACAGCCGAGGCCACCCGGCTGAAGAGAACCGCCAGAAGAAGATACACCAGACGGAAGAACCGGATCTGC
TATCTGCAAGAGATCTTCAGCAACGAGATGGCCAAGGTGGACGACAGCTTCTTCCACAGACTGGAAGAGT
CCTTCCTGGTGGAAGAGGATAAGAAGCACGAGCGGCACCCCATCTTCGGCAACATCGTGGACGAGGTGGC
CTACCACGAGAAGTACCCCACCATCTACCACCTGAGAAAGAAACTGGTGGACAGCACCGACAAGGCCGAC
CTGCGGCTGATCTATCTGGCCCTGGCCCACATGATCAAGTTCCGGGGCCACTTCCTGATCGAGGGCGACC
TGAACCCCGACAACAGCGACGTGGACAAGCTGTTCATCCAGCTGGTGCAGACCTACAACCAGCTGTTCGA
GGAAAACCCCATCAACGCCAGCGGCGTGGACGCCAAGGCCATCCTGTCTGCCAGACTGAGCAAGAGCAGA
CGGCTGGAAAATCTGATCGCCCAGCTGCCCGGCGAGAAGAAGAATGGCCTGTTCGGAAACCTGATTGCCC
TGAGCCTGGGCCTGACCCCCAACTTCAAGAGCAACTTCGACCTGGCCGAGGATGCCAAACTGCAGCTGAG
CAAGGACACCTACGACGACGACCTGGACAACCTGCTGGCCCAGATCGGCGACCAGTACGCCGACCTGTTT
CTGGCCGCCAAGAACCTGTCCGACGCCATCCTGCTGAGCGACATCCTGAGAGTGAACACCGAGATCACCA
AGGCCCCCCTGAGCGCCTCTATGATCAAGAGATACGACGAGCACCACCAGGACCTGACCCTGCTGAAAGC
TCTCGTGCGGCAGCAGCTGCCTGAGAAGTACAAAGAGATTTTCTTCGACCAGAGCAAGAACGGCTACGCC
GGCTACATTGACGGCGGAGCCAGCCAGGAAGAGTTCTACAAGTTCATCAAGCCCATCCTGGAAAAGATGG
ACGGCACCGAGGAACTGCTCGTGAAGCTGAACAGAGAGGACCTGCTGCGGAAGCAGCGGACCTTCGACAA
CGGCAGCATCCCCCACCAGATCCACCTGGGAGAGCTGCACGCCATTCTGCGGCGGCAGGAAGATTTTTAC
CCATTCCTGAAGGACAACCGGGAAAAGATCGAGAAGATCCTGACCTTCCGCATCCCCTACTACGTGGGCC
CTCTGGCCAGGGGAAACAGCAGATTCGCCTGGATGACCAGAAAGAGCGAGGAAACCATCACCCCCTGGAA
CTTCGAGGAAGTGGTGGACAAGGGCGCTTCCGCCCAGAGCTTCATCGAGCGGATGACCAACTTCGATAAG
AACCTGCCCAACGAGAAGGTGCTGCCCAAGCACAGCCTGCTGTACGAGTACTTCACCGTGTATAACGAGC
TGACCAAAGTGAAATACGTGACCGAGGGAATGAGAAAGCCCGCCTTCCTGAGCGGCGAGCAGAAAAAGGC
CATCGTGGACCTGCTGTTCAAGACCAACCGGAAAGTGACCGTGAAGCAGCTGAAAGAGGACTACTTCAAG
AAAATCGAGTGCTTCGACTCCGTGGAAATCTCCGGCGTGGAAGATCGGTTCAACGCCTCCCTGGGCACAT
ACCACGATCTGCTGAAAATTATCAAGGACAAGGACTTCCTGGACAATGAGGAAAACGAGGACATTCTGGA
AGATATCGTGCTGACCCTGACACTGTTTGAGGACAGAGAGATGATCGAGGAACGGCTGAAAACCTATGCC
CACCTGTTCGACGACAAAGTGATGAAGCAGCTGAAGCGGCGGAGATACACCGGCTGGGGCAGGCTGAGCC
GGAAGCTGATCAACGGCATCCGGGACAAGCAGTCCGGCAAGACAATCCTGGATTTCCTGAAGTCCGACGG
CTTCGCCAACAGAAACTTCATGCAGCTGATCCACGACGACAGCCTGACCTTTAAAGAGGACATCCAGAAA
GCCCAGGTGTCCGGCCAGGGCGATAGCCTGCACGAGCACATTGCCAATCTGGCCGGCAGCCCCGCCATTA
AGAAGGGCATCCTGCAGACAGTGAAGGTGGTGGACGAGCTCGTGAAAGTGATGGGCCGGCACAAGCCCGA
GAACATCGTGATCGAAATGGCCAGAGAGAACCAGACCACCCAGAAGGGACAGAAGAACAGCCGCGAGAGA
ATGAAGCGGATCGAAGAGGGCATCAAAGAGCTGGGCAGCCAGATCCTGAAAGAACACCCCGTGGAAAACA
CCCAGCTGCAGAACGAGAAGCTGTACCTGTACTACCTGCAGAATGGGCGGGATATGTACGTGGACCAGGA
ACTGGACATCAACCGGCTGTCCGACTACGATGTGGACCATATCGTGCCTCAGAGCTTTCTGAAGGACGAC
TCCATCGACAACAAGGTGCTGACCAGAAGCGACAAGAACCGGGGCAAGAGCGACAACGTGCCCTCCGAAG
AGGTCGTGAAGAAGATGAAGAACTACTGGCGGCAGCTGCTGAACGCCAAGCTGATTACCCAGAGAAAGTT
CGACAATCTGACCAAGGCCGAGAGAGGCGGCCTGAGCGAACTGGATAAGGCCGGCTTCATCAAGAGACAG
CTGGTGGAAACCCGGCAGATCACAAAGCACGTGGCACAGATCCTGGACTCCCGGATGAACACTAAGTACG
ACGAGAATGACAAGCTGATCCGGGAAGTGAAAGTGATCACCCTGAAGTCCAAGCTGGTGTCCGATTTCCG
GAAGGATTTCCAGTTTTACAAAGTGCGCGAGATCAACAACTACCACCACGCCCACGACGCCTACCTGAAC
GCCGTCGTGGGAACCGCCCTGATCAAAAAGTACCCTAAGCTGGAAAGCGAGTTCGTGTACGGCGACTACA
AGGTGTACGACGTGCGGAAGATGATCGCCAAGAGCGAGCAGGAAATCGGCAAGGCTACCGCCAAGTACTT
CTTCTACAGCAACATCATGAACTTTTTCAAGACCGAGATTACCCTGGCCAACGGCGAGATCCGGAAGCGG
CCTCTGATCGAGACAAACGGCGAAACCGGGGAGATCGTGTGGGATAAGGGCCGGGATTTTGCCACCGTGC
GGAAAGTGCTGAGCATGCCCCAAGTGAATATCGTGAAAAAGACCGAGGTGCAGACAGGCGGCTTCAGCAA
AGAGTCTATCCTGCCCAAGAGGAACAGCGATAAGCTGATCGCCAGAAAGAAGGACTGGGACCCTAAGAAG
TACGGCGGCTTCGACAGCCCCACCGTGGCCTATTCTGTGCTGGTGGTGGCCAAAGTGGAAAAGGGCAAGT
CCAAGAAACTGAAGAGTGTGAAAGAGCTGCTGGGGATCACCATCATGGAAAGAAGCAGCTTCGAGAAGAA
TCCCATCGACTTTCTGGAAGCCAAGGGCTACAAAGAAGTGAAAAAGGACCTGATCATCAAGCTGCCTAAG
TACTCCCTGTTCGAGCTGGAAAACGGCCGGAAGAGAATGCTGGCCTCTGCCGGCGAACTGCAGAAGGGAA
ACGAACTGGCCCTGCCCTCCAAATATGTGAACTTCCTGTACCTGGCCAGCCACTATGAGAAGCTGAAGGG
CTCCCCCGAGGATAATGAGCAGAAACAGCTGTTTGTGGAACAGCACAAGCACTACCTGGACGAGATCATC
GAGCAGATCAGCGAGTTCTCCAAGAGAGTGATCCTGGCCGACGCTAATCTGGACAAAGTGCTGTCCGCCT
ACAACAAGCACCGGGATAAGCCCATCAGAGAGCAGGCCGAGAATATCATCCACCTGTTTACCCTGACCAA
TCTGGGAGCCCCTGCCGCCTTCAAGTACTTTGACACCACCATCGACCGGAAGAGGTACACCAGCACCAAA
GAGGTGCTGGACGCCACCCTGATCCACCAGAGCATCACCGGCCTGTACGAGACACGGATCGACCTGTCTC
AGCTGGGAGGCGACAAAAGGCCGGCGGCCACGAAAAAGGCCGGCCAGGCAAAAAAGAAAAAGGAATTCGG
CAGTGGAGAGGGCAGAGGAAGTCTGCTAACATGCGGTGACGTCGAGGAGAATCCTGGCCCAGTGAGCAAG
GGCGAGGAGCTGTTCACCGGGGTGGTGCCCATCCTGGTCGAGCTGGACGGCGACGTAAACGGCCACAAGT
TCAGCGTGTCCGGCGAGGGCGAGGGCGATGCCACCTACGGCAAGCTGACCCTGAAGTTCATCTGCACCAC
CGGCAAGCTGCCCGTGCCCTGGCCCACCCTCGTGACCACCCTGACCTACGGCGTGCAGTGCTTCAGCCGC
TACCCCGACCACATGAAGCAGCACGACTTCTTCAAGTCCGCCATGCCCGAAGGCTACGTCCAGGAGCGCA
CCATCTTCTTCAAGGACGACGGCAACTACAAGACCCGCGCCGAGGTGAAGTTCGAGGGCGACACCCTGGT
GAACCGCATCGAGCTGAAGGGCATCGACTTCAAGGAGGACGGCAACATCCTGGGGCACAAGCTGGAGTAC
AACTACAACAGCCACAACGTCTATATCATGGCCGACAAGCAGAAGAACGGCATCAAGGTGAACTTCAAGA
TCCGCCACAACATCGAGGACGGCAGCGTGCAGCTCGCCGACCACTACCAGCAGAACACCCCCATCGGCGA
CGGCCCCGTGCTGCTGCCCGACAACCACTACCTGAGCACCCAGTCCGCCCTGAGCAAAGACCCCAACGAG
AAGCGCGATCACATGGTCCTGCTGGAGTTCGTGACCGCCGCCGGGATCACTCTCGGCATGGACGAGCTGT
ACAAGGAATTCTAACTAGAGCTCGCTGATCAGCCTCGACTGTGCCTTCTAGTTGCCAGCCATCTGTTGTT
TGCCCCTCCCCCGTGCCTTCCTTGACCCTGGAAGGTGCCACTCCCACTGTCCTTTCCTAATAAAATGAGG
AAATTGCATCGCATTGTCTGAGTAGGTGTCATTCTATTCTGGGGGGTGGGGTGGGGCAGGACAGCAAGGG
GGAGGATTGGGAAGAGAATAGCAGGCATGCTGGGGAGCGGCCGCAGGAACCCCTAGTGATGGAGTTGGCC
ACTCCCTCTCTGCGCGCTCGCTCGCTCACTGAGGCCGGGCGACCAAAGGTCGCCCGACGCCCGGGCTTTG
CCCGGGCGGCCTCAGTGAGCGAGCGAGCGCGCAGCTGCCTGCAGGGGCGCCTGATGCGGTATTTTCTCCT
TACGCATCTGTGCGGTATTTCACACCGCATA
[142 nt withheld, positions 6752-6893]
C
[141 nt withheld, positions 6895-7035]
CCTTTGACGTTGGAGTCCACGTTCTTT
[37 nt withheld, positions 7063-7099]
ACCCTATCTCGGGCTATTCTTTTGATTTATAAGGGATTTTGCCGATTTCGGCCTATTGGTTAAAAAATGA
GCTGATTTAACAAAAATTTAACGCGAATTTTAACAAAATATTAACGTTTACAATTTTATGGTGCACTCTC
AGTACAATCTGCTCTGATGCCGCATAGTTAAGCCAGCCCCGACACCCGCCAACACCCGCTGACGCGCCCT
GACGGGCTTGTCTGCTCCCGGCATCCGCTTACAGACAAGCTGTGACCGTCTCCGGGAGCTGCATGTGTCA
GAGGTTTTCACCGTCATCACCGAAACGCGCGAGACGAAAGGGCCTCGTGATACGCCTATTTTTATAGGTT
AATGTCATGATAATAATGGTTTCTTAGACGTCAGGTGGCACTTTTCGGGGAAATGTGCGCGGAACCCCTA
TTTGTTTATTTTTCTAAATACATTCAAATATGTATCCGCTCATGAGACAATAACCCTGATAAATGCTTCA
ATAATATTGAAAAAGGAAGAGTATGAGTATTCAACATTTCCGTGTCGCCCTTATTCCCTTTTTTGCGGCA
TTTTGCCTTCCTGTTTTTGCTCACCCAGAAACGCTGGTGAAAGTAAAAGATGCTGAAGATCAGTTGGGTG
CACGAGTGGGTTACATCGAACTGGATCTCAACAGCGGTAAGATCCTTGAGAGTTTTCGCCCCGAAGAACG
TTTTCCAATGATGAGCACTTTTAAAGTTCTGCTATGTGGCGCGGTATTATCCCGTATTGACGCCGGGCAA
GAGCAACTCGGTCGCCGCATACACTATTCTCAGAATGACTTGGTTGAGTACTCACCAGTCACAGAAAAGC
ATCTTACGGATGGCATGACAGTAAGAGAATTATGCAGTGCTGCCATAACCATGAGTGATAACACTGCGGC
CAACTTACTTCTGACAACGATCGGAGGACCGAAGGAGCTAACCGCTTTTTTGCACAACATGGGGGATCAT
GTAACTCGCCTTGATCGTTGGGAACCGGAGCTGAATGAAGCCATACCAAACGACGAGCGTGACACCACGA
TGCCTGTAGCAATGGCAACAACGTTGCGCAAACTATTAACTGGCGAACTACTTACTCTAGCTTCCCGGCA
ACAATTAATAGACTGGATGGAGGCGGATAAAGTTGCAGGACCACTTCTGCGCTCGGCCCTTCCGGCTGGC
TGGTTTATTGCTGATAAATCTGGAGCCGGTGAGCGTGGAAGCCGCGGTATCATTGCAGCACTGGGGCCAG
ATGGTAAGCCCTCCCGTATCGTAGTTATCTACACGACGGGGAGTCAGGCAACTATGGATGAACGAAATAG
ACAGATCGCTGAGATAGGTGCCTCACTGATTAAGCATTGGTAACTGTCAGACCAAGTTTACTCATATATA
CTTTAGATTGATTTAAAACTTCATTTTTAATTTAAAAGGATCTAGGTGAAGATCCTTTTTGATAATCTCA
TGACCAAAATCCCTTAACGTGAGTTTTCGTTCCACTGAGCGTCAGACCCCGTAGAAAAGATCAAAGGATC
TTCTTGAGATCCTTTTTTTCTGCGCGTAATCTGCTGCTTGCAAACAAAAAAACCACCGCTACCAGCGGTG
GTTTGTTTGCCGGATCAAGAGCTACCAACTCTTTTTCCGAAGGTAACTGGCTTCAGCAGAGCGCAGATAC
CAAATACTGTCCTTCTAGTGTAGCCGTAGTTAGGCCACCACTTCAAGAACTCTGTAGCACCGCCTACATA
CCTCGCTCTGCTAATCCTGTTACCAGTGGCTGCTGCCAGTGGCGATAAGTCGTGTCTTACCGGGTTGGAC
TCAAGACGATAGTTACCGGATAAGGCGCAGCGGTCGGGCTGAACGGGGGGTTCGTGCACACAGCCCAGCT
TGGAGCGAACGACCTACACCGAACTGAGATACCTACAGCGTGAGCTATGAGAAAGCGCCACGCTTCCCGA
AGGGAGAAAGGCGGACAGGTATCCGGTAAGCGGCAGGGTCGGAACAGGAGAGCGCACGAGGGAGCTTCCA
GGGGGAAACGCCTGGTATCTTTATAGTCCTGTCGGGTTTCGCCACCTCTGACTTGAGCGTCGATTTTTGT
GATGCTCGTCAGGGGGGCGGAGCCTATGGAAAAACGCCAGCAACGCGGCCTTTTTACGGTTCCTGGCCTT
TTGCTGGCCTTTTGCTCACATGT
