>Addgene plasmid #73533 | pX458-sgRNA_Ago1_1 | addgene partial sequence | sequence record 139773 | hU6-F 5'-GAGGGCCTATTTCCCATGATT-3'
ATTGGAATTAATTTGACTGTAAACACAAAGATATTAGTACAAAATACGTGACGTAGAAAGTAATAATTTC
TTGGGTAGTTTGCAGTTTTAAAATTATGTTTTAAAATGGACTATCATATGCTTACCGTAACTTGAAAGTA
TTTCGATTTCTTGGCTTTATATATCTTGTGGAAAGGACGAAACACCGAGTGCGCAGGCGCGACCGATGTT
TTAGAGCTAGAAATAGCAAGTTAAAATAAGGCTAGTCCGTTATCAACTTGAAAAAGTGGCACCGAGTCGG
TGCTTTTTTGTTTTAGAGCTAGAAATAGCAAGTTAAAATAAGGCTAGTCCGTTTTTAGCGCGTGCGCCAA
TTCTGCAGACAAATGGCTCTAGAGGTACCCGTTACATAACTTACGGTAAATGGCCCGCCTGGCTGACCGC
CCAACGACCCCCGCCCATTGACGTCAATAGTAACGCCAATAGGGACTTTCCATTGACGTCAATGGGTGGA
GTATTTACGGTAAACTGCCCACTTGGCAGTACATCAAGTGTATCATATGCCAAGTACGCCCCCTATTGAC
GTCAATGACGGTAAATGGCCCGCCTGGCATTGTGCCCAGTACATGACCTTATGGGACTTTCCTACTTGGC
AGTACATCTACGTATTAGTCATCGCTATTACCATGGTCGAGGTGAGCCCCACGTTCTGCTTCACTCTCCC
CATCTCCCCCCCCTCCCCACC
