>Addgene plasmid #73533 | pX458-sgRNA_Ago1_1 | addgene partial sequence | sequence record 139774 | dCas9-F2 5'-CCAAAGAGGTGCTGGACG-3'
ATCGACCTGTCTCAGCTGGGAGGCGACAAAAGGCCGGCGGCCACGAAAAAGGCCGGCCAGGCAAAAAAGA
AAAAGGAATTCGGCAGTGGAGAGGGCAGAGGAAGTCTGCTAACATGCGGTGACGTCGAGGAGAATCCTGG
CCCAGTGAGCAAGGGCGAGGAGCTGTTCACCGGGGTGGTGCCCATCCTGGTCGAGCTGGACGGCGACGTA
AACGGCCACAAGTTCAGCGTGTCCGGCGAGGGCGAGGGCGATGCCACCTACGGCAAGCTGACCCTGAAGT
TCATCTGCACCACCGGCAAGCTGCCCGTGCCCTGGCCCACCCTCGTGACCACCCTGACCTACGGCGTGCA
GTGCTTCAGCCGCTACCCCGACCACATGAAGCAGCACGACTTCTTCAAGTCCGCCATGCCCGAAGGCTAC
GTCCAGGAGCGCACCATCTTCTTCAAGGACGACGGCAACTACAAGACCCGCGCCGAGGTGAAGTTCGAGG
GCGACACCCTGGTGAACCGCATCGAGCTGAAGGGCATCGACTTCAAGGAGGACGGCAACATCCTGGGGCA
CAAGCTGGAGTACAACTACAACAGCCACAACGTCTATATCATGGCCGACAAGCAGAAGAACGGCATCAAG
GTGAACTTCAAGATCCGCCACAACATCGAGGACGGCAGCGTGCAGCTCGCCGACCACTACCAGCAGAACA
CCCCCATCGGCGACGGCCCCGTGCTGCTGCCCGACAACCACTACCTGAGCACCCAGTCCGCCCTGAGCAA
AGACCCCAACGAGA
